>Addgene plasmid #35027 | pShuttle-FEN1hWT | addgene partial sequence | sequence record 52025 | CMV-F 5'-CGCAAATGGGCGGTAGGCGTG-3'
CTGGTTTAGTGAACCGTCAGATCCGCTAGAGATCTGGTACCGTCGACGCGGCCGCTCGAGCCTAAGCTTC
TAGATAAGATCGCGTATGGACTACAAAGACCATGACGGTGATTATAAAGATCATGACATCGATTACAAGG
ATGACGATGACTTAATTAAAGGAATTCAAGGCCTGGCCAAACTAATTGCTGATGTGGCCCCCAGTGCCAT
CCGGGAGAATGACATCAAGAGCTACTTTGGCCGTAAGGTGGCCATTGATGCCTCTATGAGCATTTATCAG
TTCCTGATTGCTGTTCGCCAGGGTGGGGATGTGCTGCAGAATGAGGAGGGTGAGACCACCAGCCACCTGA
TGGGCATGTTCTACCGCACCATTCGCATGATGGAGAACGGCATCAAGCCCGTGTATGTCTTTGATGGCAA
GCCGCCACAGCTCAAGTCAGGCGAGCTGGCCAAACGCAGTGAGCGGCGGGCTGAGGCAGAGAAGCAGCTG
CAGCAGGCTCAGGCTGCTGGGGCCGAGCAGGAGGTGGAAAAATTCACTAAGCGGCTGGTGAAGGTCACTA
AGCAGCACAATGATGAGTGCAAACATCTGCTGAGCCTCATGGGCATCCCTTATCTTGATGCACCCAGTGA
GGCAGAGGCCAGCTGTGCTGCCCTGGTGAAGGCTGGCAAAGTCTATGCTGCGGCTACCGAGGACATGGAC
TGCCTCACCTTCGGCAGCCCTGTGCTAATGCGACACCTGACTGCCAGTGAAGCCAAAAAGCTGCCAATCC
AGGAATTCCACCTGAGCCGGATTCTGCAGGAGCTGGGCCTGAACCAGGAACAGTTTGTGGATCTGTGCAT
CCTGCTAGGCAGTGACTACTGTGAGAGTATCCGGGG
