[The description below was written by a language model from this plasmid's Addgene catalogue record.]
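Description:
pShuttle-FEN1hWT is an adenoviral shuttle plasmid built on the commercial pShuttle backbone and classed as both a mammalian expression and an adenoviral vector. The backbone is recorded as about 7.5 kb and the complete plasmid as about 9 kb. It is maintained in E. coli as a high-copy plasmid under kanamycin selection. No feature table accompanies the record, so the origin of replication, polyadenylation signal and the adenoviral sequences carried by the backbone are not itemised. Shuttle vectors of this type generally serve as transfer plasmids: the expression cassette is flanked by adenoviral sequences that allow recombination with a larger adenoviral genome plasmid, producing a recombinant adenovirus genome that can then be packaged in a complementing cell line.

The payload is an insert of roughly 1.5 kb encoding human FEN1 (flap endonuclease 1, also known as FEN-1, MF1 or RAD2). FEN1 is a structure-specific nuclease involved in Okazaki fragment processing and DNA repair. The name suggests the wild-type human form, although the record does not define it. Expression is driven by the CMV promoter, a strong constitutive promoter in mammalian cells, and the protein carries an N-terminal Flag epitope for detection or immunoprecipitation and for distinguishing it from the endogenous protein. The insert was placed by restriction cloning into an EcoRV site, which was destroyed at both junctions.

The associated publication concerns the role of FEN1 in telomere stability through re-initiation of replication forks. This fits use of the construct to express tagged FEN1 in human cells by adenoviral delivery, but the record does not describe specific experiments.
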