Addgene plasmid #35027: pShuttle-FEN1hWT
Depositing lab: Sheila Stewart. Depositing organization: Washington University in Saint Louis. Publication: FEN1 ensures telomere stability by facilitating replication fork re-initiation. Saharia A, Teasley DC, Duxin JP, Dao B, Chiappinelli KB, Stewart SA. J Biol Chem. 2010 Aug 27;285(35):27057-66. Epub 2010 Jun 15. 10.1074/jbc.M110.112276 PubMed 20551483.
Backbone
  Vector backbone: pShuttle
  Backbone manufacturer: Stratgene
  Backbone size w/o insert (bp): 7500
  Total vector size (bp): 9000
  Vector type: Mammalian Expression, Adenoviral
Growth in bacteria
  Bacterial resistance: Kanamycin, 50 μg/mL
  Growth temperature: 37°C
  Growth strain: XL10 Gold
  Copy number: High Copy
Gene/Insert
  Gene/Insert name: FEN1
  Species: H. sapiens (human)
  Insert size (bp): 1500
  Entrez Gene: FEN1 (a.k.a. FEN-1, MF1, RAD2)
  Promoter: CMV
  Tag / fusion protein: Flag (N terminal on insert)
  Cloning method: Restriction Enzyme; 5′ cloning site EcoRV (destroyed during cloning); 3′ cloning site EcoRV (destroyed during cloning)
  Sequencing primers: 5′ GGTctatataagcagagctg; 3′ CTGatcataatcagccataccac
Terms and licenses: Academic/Nonprofit Terms; Industry Terms: Not Available to Industry
How to cite: pShuttle-FEN1hWT was a gift from Sheila Stewart (Addgene plasmid # 35027 ; http://n2t.net/addgene:35027 ; RRID:Addgene_35027)
